Addgene plasmid #156503: pD649-HAsp-MPZ-Fc(DAPA)-AviTag-6xHis
Purpose: Mammalian expression of cell-surface protein extracellular domain fused to Fc(DAPA)-Avi-6xHis. Protein is secreted from cells.
Depositing lab: Chris Garcia. Depositing organization: Stanford University. Publication: A Human IgSF Cell-Surface Interactome Reveals a Complex Network of Protein-Protein Interactions. Wojtowicz WM, Vielmetter J, Fernandes RA, Siepe DH, Eastman CL, Chisholm GB, Cox S, Klock H, Anderson PW, Rue SM, Miller JJ, Glaser SM, Bragstad ML, Vance J, Lam AW, Lesley SA, Zinn K, Garcia KC. Cell. 2020 Aug 20;182(4):1027-1043.e17. doi: 10.1016/j.cell.2020.07.025. PubMed 32822567.
Backbone
  Vector backbone: pD649
  Backbone size w/o insert (bp): 6106
  Vector type: Mammalian Expression
Growth in bacteria
  Bacterial resistance: Ampicillin, 100 μg/mL
  Growth temperature: 37°C
  Growth strain: DH5alpha
  Copy number: High Copy
Gene/Insert
  Gene/Insert name: MPZ (alt name: MYP0)
  Species: H. sapiens (human)
  Insert size (bp): 372
  Mutation: Fc region of human IgG contains D265A and P329A mutations (DAPA)
  Entrez Gene: MPZ (a.k.a. CHM, CHN2, CMT1, CMT1B, CMT2I, CMT2J, CMT4E, CMTDI3, CMTDID, DSS, HMSNIB, MPP, P0)
  Promoter: CMV/SP6
  Tag / fusion protein: Fc(DAPA)-AviTag-6xHis (C terminal on backbone)
  Cloning method: Restriction Enzyme; 5′ cloning site GCGGCCGC (not destroyed); 3′ cloning site GGCGCGCC (not destroyed)
  Sequencing primers: 5′ ATTTAGGTGACACTATAG; 3′ CACGTACCAGTTGAACTTCACC
Resource information
  A portion of this plasmid was derived from a plasmid made by: synthesis by ThermoFisher
Terms and licenses: Academic/Nonprofit Terms; Industry Terms: Not Available to Industry
Depositor comments: Some plasmids in this collection may have an IS4-like element ISVsa5 family transposase upstream of the CMV promoter.
How to cite: pD649-HAsp-MPZ-Fc(DAPA)-AviTag-6xHis was a gift from Chris Garcia (Addgene plasmid # 156503 ; http://n2t.net/addgene:156503 ; RRID:Addgene_156503)
