[The description below was written by a language model from this plasmid's Addgene catalogue record and pLannotate feature annotations shown in this document.]
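Description:
pD649-HAsp-MPZ-Fc(DAPA)-AviTag-6xHis is a mammalian expression plasmid built on the pD649 backbone for producing a secreted, Fc-fused form of the extracellular domain of human MPZ (myelin protein zero, P0), an immunoglobulin-superfamily cell-surface protein. It is propagated in E. coli from a high-copy ColE1/pUC-type origin under ampicillin selection (AmpR, β-lactamase). The annotated sequence also contains an SV40 early promoter/EM7 promoter unit upstream of a puromycin N-acetyltransferase sequence with an SV40 poly(A) signal. This could permit puromycin selection in mammalian cells, although the PuroR call is flagged as a fragment and the catalogue entry lists no mammalian marker. Short matches to f1 ori, KanR, ble, lacZα and the lac operator appear to be backbone remnants.

The expression cassette is driven by the CMV immediate-early enhancer and promoter, followed by a fragment of CMV intron A and an SP6 promoter. SP6 provides a sequencing-primer site and could support in vitro transcription. The plasmid name indicates an HA-type signal peptide ("HAsp"), whereas the automated annotation labels a partial match in that position as an IgH signal sequence. Either way, a leader directs the fusion into the secretory pathway. The 372 bp MPZ ectodomain insert sits between NotI and AscI sites that are retained, and it is joined at its C terminus to a human IgG Fc carrying the D265A and P329A (DAPA) substitutions, which are generally used to reduce Fc effector interactions. The annotation software matched this Fc region to IGHG4, but the record does not state the subclass. An AviTag for site-specific biotinylation and a 6xHis tag for affinity purification follow, and the transcript ends at a bGH poly(A) signal.

The plasmid belongs to a collection made for mapping human IgSF cell-surface protein–protein interactions. The depositor notes that some members of the collection may carry an IS4-like transposase insertion upstream of the CMV promoter. None is annotated in this feature table.
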