Features (pLannotate 1.2.2; 20 found; start..end, strand, type, name):
    245..353     -  rep_origin     f1 ori (fragment): f1 bacteriophage origin of replication; arrow indicates direction of (+) strand synthesis
    354..465     -  polyA_signal   bGH poly(A) signal: bovine growth hormone polyadenylation signal
    680..1462    -  CDS            IGHG4 (fragment): IGHG4_HUMAN - Experimental evidence at protein level: Swiss-Prot protein existence level 1. Constant region of immunoglobulin heavy chains. Immunoglobulins, also known as antibodies, are membrane-bound or secreted glycoproteins produced by B lymphocytes. In the recognition phase of humoral immunity, the membrane-bound immunoglobulins serve as receptors which, upon binding of a specific antigen, trigger the clonal expansion and differentiation of B lymphocytes into immunoglobulins- secreting plasma cells. Secreted immunoglobulins mediate the effector phase of humoral immunity, which results in
   1853..1890    -  CDS            IgH signal sequence (fragment): signal sequence from the mouse immunoglobulin heavy chain variable region
   1894..1912    -  promoter       SP6 promoter: promoter for bacteriophage SP6 RNA polymerase
   1964..2007    -  intron         CMV intron (fragment): modified intron A from human cytomegalovirus
   2143..2346    -  promoter       CMV promoter: human cytomegalovirus (CMV) immediate early promoter
   2347..2650    -  enhancer       CMV enhancer: human cytomegalovirus immediate early enhancer
   2893..2909    -  protein_bind   lac operator: The lac repressor binds to the lac operator to inhibit transcription in E. coli. This inhibition can be relieved by adding lactose or isopropyl-β-D-thiogalactopyranoside (IPTG). lac repressor encoded by lacI
   3365..3384    +  CDS            lacZα (fragment): LacZα fragment of β-galactosidase; lacZ fragment
   3409..3426    -  terminator     rrnB T2 terminator (fragment): transcription terminator T2 from the E. coli rrnB gene
   3651..4239    -  rep_origin     ori: high-copy-number ColE1/pMB1/pBR322/pUC origin of replication
   4350..4374    +  CDS            KanR (fragment): aminoglycoside phosphotransferase; aph(3')-Ia; confers resistance to kanamycin
   4404..4500    +  promoter       AmpR promoter (fragment): bla
   4503..5363    +  CDS            AmpR: β-lactamase; bla; confers resistance to ampicillin, carbenicillin, and related antibiotics
   5416..5537    -  polyA_signal   SV40 poly(A) signal: SV40 polyadenylation signal
   5532..5657    -  CDS            ble (fragment): BLE_KLEPN - Experimental evidence at protein level: Swiss-Prot protein existence level 1. Binding protein with a strong affinity to the bleomycin family of antibiotics. Binds to CL990; an antimitotic-antibiotic compound. From Klebsiella pneumoniae.
   5667..6266    -  CDS            PuroR (fragment): puromycin N-acetyltransferase; pac from Streptomyces; confers resistance to puromycin
   6285..6332    -  promoter       EM7 promoter: synthetic bacterial promoter&nbsp
   6380..231     -  promoter       SV40 promoter (across the origin): SV40 enhancer and early promoter
>Addgene plasmid #156503 | pD649-HAsp-MPZ-Fc(DAPA)-AviTag-6xHis | addgene full sequence | sequence record 368830 | Addgene NGS Result
TCAGCCATGGGGCGGAGAATGGGCGGAACTGGGCGGAGTTAGGGGCGGGATGGGCGGAGTTAGGGGCGGG
ACTATGGTTGCTGACTAATTGAGATGCATGCTTTGCATACTTCTGCCTGCTGGGGAGCCTGGGGACTTTC
CACACCTGGTTGCTGACTAATTGAGATGCATGCTTTGCATACTTCTGCCTGCTGGGGAGCCTGGGGACTT
TCCACACCCTAACTGACACACATTCCACAGAATTAATTCGCGTTAAATTTTTGTTAAATCAGCTCATTTT
TTAACCAATAGGCCGAAATCGGCAAAATCCCTTATAAATCAAAAGAATAGACCGAGATAGGGTTGAGTGT
TGTGATGCAATTTCCTCATTTTATTAGGAAAGGACAGTGGGAGTGGCACCTTCCAGGGTCAAGGAAGGCA
CGGGGGAGGGGCAAACAACAGATGGCTGGCAACTAGAAGGCACAGTCGAGGCTGATTTTCTCTATCTATT
TATTTTACTACTCAAGACTATCTTGCAAAGTAGAAGAACCCTGTCTGCAGTATGACGACCGTGTATACCC
GATTGGCTTACCGGGTAACGCGTTGTGCCAGTGACTACAGGCCGGCCTTAGTGGTGATGGTGGTGGTGTT
CATGCCACTCAATCTTCTGAGCCTCGAAAATATCATTAAGACCGCTGCCGCCGGGGCTCAGGCTCAGGGA
CTTCTGGGTGTAGTGGTTGTGCAGGGCCTCGTGCATCACGCTGCAGCTGAACACGTTGCCCTGCTGCCAC
CTGGACTTGTCCACGGTCAGCTTGCTGTACAGGAAGAAGCTGCCGTCGCTGTCCAGCACTGGGGGGGTGG
TCTTGTAGTTGTTCTCGGGCTGGCCGTTGCTCTCCCACTCCACGGCGATATCGCTGGGGTAGAAGCCCTT
CACCAGACAGGTCAGGGACACCTGGTTCTTGGTCATCTCCTCCCGGCTGGGGGGCAGGGTGTACACCTGG
GGCTCCCGTGGCTGGCCCTTGGCCTTGCTGATTGTCTTTTCGATTGGGGCAGCCAGGGCCTTGTTGGAGA
CTTTGCACTTGTATTCTTTGCCGTTCAGCCAGTCCTGGTGCAGCACGGTCAGCACGGACACCACCCTGTA
GGTGCTGTTGTACTGCTCCTCTCTGGGCTTGGTCTTGGCGTTGTGCACCTCCACGCCGTCCACGTACCAG
TTGAACTTCACCTCTGGGTCCTCGTGGGACACGGCCACCACCACGCAGGTCACCTCGGGGGTCCTGCTGA
TCATCAGGGTGTCCTTGGGCTTGGGGGGGAACAGGAACACGGAAGGCCCTCCCAGCAGTTCTGGAGCTGG
GCAGGGGGGGCAGGTGTGGGTCTTGTCGCCGCCCGGCGCGCCTCTGGTTGGCACCTTCTCGAACACGTAC
AGGGTCACTTGGCTGGTCTTGCCCACGATGTCAGGAGGGTTCTTCACGTCGCAGGTAAAGGTGCCGTTGT
CGCTGTAGTCCAGGTTGTGGATCACGATAGATCCATCCTTCCACCGGGGATCTCCGACCCACTGGATTCT
TTCTTTGAAGGTGCCCACTTCGTCGATGTAAGGCTGGCCCTTGGCATAGTGGAAGATGCTGATGGCATCT
CTTCCGCCTTCGGGCTGATACCGCCAGGTAAAGCTGATGTCGTCGGACACCCACTCGCTGCTCCAAAAGC
TACAGTGCAGTGTCACTCTGCTGCCCACGGCGCCATGCACTTCTCTATCTGTGTACACCACGATGGCGGC
CGCAGCGAACACCAGGCAGAAGATGTAGCTCAGGGCAATGATGGTCTTCATGGTGGCGCTAGCAGGCGCG
TTTTCGATAGAACCGAGGTGCAGTTGGACCTGGGAGTGGACACCTGTGGAGAGAAAGGCAAAGTGGATGT
TATTCTATAGTGTCACCTAAATCGTATGTGTATGATACATAAGGTTATGTATTAATTGTAGCCGCGTTCT
AACGAAGCCAAGGGGGTGGGCCTATAGACTCTATAGGCGGTACTTACGTCACTCTTGGCACGGGGAATCC
GCGTTCCAATGCACCGTTCCCGGCCGCGGAGGCTGGATCGGTCCCGGTGTCTTCTATGGAGGTCAAAACA
GCGTGGATGGCGTCTCCAGGCGATCTGACGGTTCACTAAACGAGCTCTGCTTATATAGACCTCCCACCGT
ACACGCCTACCGCCCATTTGCGTCAATGGGGCGGAGTTGTTACGACATTTTGGAAAGTCCCGTTGATTTT
GGTGCCAAAACAAACTCCCATTGACGTCAATGGGGTGGAGACTTGGAAATCCCCGTGAGTCAAACCGCTA
TCCACGCCCATTGATGTACTGCCAAAACCGCATCACCATGGTAATAGCGATGACTAATACGTAGATGTAC
TGCCAAGTAGGAAAGTCCCATAAGGTCATGTACTGGGCATAATGCCAGGCGGGCCATTTACCGTCATTGA
CGTCAATAGGGGGCGTACTTGGCATATGATACACTTGATGTACTGCCAAGTGGGCAGTTTACCGTAAATA
CTCCACCCATTGACGTCAATGGAAAGTCCCTATTGGCGTTACTATGGGAACATACGTCATTATTGACGTC
AATGGGCGGGGGTCGTTGGGCGGTCAGCCAGGCGGGCCATTTACCGTAAGTTATGTAACGCGGAACTCCA
TATATGGGCTATGAACTAATGACCCCGTAATTGATTACTATTAATAACTAGTCAATAATCAATGCCAACA
TGGCGGTCATATTGGACATGAGCCAATATAAATGTACATATTATGATATAGATACAACGTATGCAATGGC
CAATAGCCAATATTGATTTATGCTATATAACCAATGAATAATATGGCTAATGGCCAATATTGAGTCAACG
CCACTGTGCATGAAGCTCGTAATTGTTATCCGCTCACAATTAAGGGCGACACAAAATTTATTCTAAATGA
TAATAAATACTGATAACATCTTATAGTTTGTATTATATTTTGTATTATCGTTGACATGTATAATTTTGAT
ATCAAAAACTGATTTTCCCTTTATTATTTTCGAGATTTATTTTCTTAATTCTCTTTAACAAACTAGAAAT
ATTGTATATACAAAAAATCATAAATAATAGATGAATAGTTTAATTATAGGTGTTCATCAATCGAAAAAGC
AACGTATCTTATTTAAAGTGCGTTGCTTTTTTCTCATTTATAAGGTTAAATAATTCTCATATATCAAGCA
AAGTGACAGGCGCCCTTAAATATTCTGACAAATGCTCTTTCCCTAAACTCCCCCCATAAAAAAACCCGCC
GAAGCGGGTTTTTACGTTATTTGCGGATTAACGATTACTCGTTATCAGAACCGCCCAGGGGGCCCGAGCT
TAAGACTGGCCGTCGTTTTACAACACAGAAAGAGTTTGTAGAAACGCAAAAAGGCCATCCGTCAGGGGCC
TTCTGCTTAGTTTGATGCCTGGCAGTTCCCTACTCTCGCCTTCCGCTTCCTCGCTCACTGACTCGCTGCG
CTCGGTCGTTCGGCTGCGGCGAGCGGTATCAGCTCACTCAAAGGCGGTAATACGGTTATCCACAGAATCA
GGGGATAACGCAGGAAAGAACATGTGAGCAAAAGGCCAGCAAAAGGCCAGGAACCGTAAAAAGGCCGCGT
TGCTGGCGTTTTTCCATAGGCTCCGCCCCCCTGACGAGCATCACAAAAATCGACGCTCAAGTCAGAGGTG
GCGAAACCCGACAGGACTATAAAGATACCAGGCGTTTCCCCCTGGAAGCTCCCTCGTGCGCTCTCCTGTT
CCGACCCTGCCGCTTACCGGATACCTGTCCGCCTTTCTCCCTTCGGGAAGCGTGGCGCTTTCTCATAGCT
CACGCTGTAGGTATCTCAGTTCGGTGTAGGTCGTTCGCTCCAAGCTGGGCTGTGTGCACGAACCCCCCGT
TCAGCCCGACCGCTGCGCCTTATCCGGTAACTATCGTCTTGAGTCCAACCCGGTAAGACACGACTTATCG
CCACTGGCAGCAGCCACTGGTAACAGGATTAGCAGAGCGAGGTATGTAGGCGGTGCTACAGAGTTCTTGA
AGTGGTGGGCTAACTACGGCTACACTAGAAGAACAGTATTTGGTATCTGCGCTCTGCTGAAGCCAGTTAC
CTTCGGAAAAAGAGTTGGTAGCTCTTGATCCGGCAAACAAACCACCGCTGGTAGCGGTGGTTTTTTTGTT
TGCAAGCAGCAGATTACGCGCAGAAAAAAAGGATCTCAAGAAGATCCTTTGATCTTTTCTACGGGGTCTG
ACGCTCAGTGGAACGACGCGCGCGTAACTCACGTTAAGGGATTTTGGTCATGAGCAAGGGGTGTTATGAG
CCATATTCAGGTATAAATGGGCTCGCGATAATGTTCAGAATTGGTTAATTGGTTGTAACACTGACCCCTA
TTTGTTTATTTTTCTAAATACATTCAAATATGTATCCGCTCATGAGACAATAACCCTGATAAATGCTTCA
ATAATATTGAAAAAGGAAGAATATGAGTATTCAACATTTCCGTGTCGCCCTTATTCCCTTTTTTGCGGCA
TTTTGCCTTCCTGTTTTTGCTCACCCAGAAACGCTGGTGAAAGTAAAAGATGCTGAAGATCAGTTGGGTG
CACGAGTGGGTTACATCGAACTGGATCTCAACAGCGGTAAGATCCTTGAGAGTTTTCGCCCCGAAGAACG
TTTTCCAATGATGAGCACTTTTAAAGTTCTGCTATGTGGCGCGGTATTATCCCGTATTGACGCCGGGCAA
GAGCAACTCGGTCGCCGCATACACTATTCTCAGAATGACTTGGTTGAGTACTCACCAGTCACAGAAAAGC
ATCTTACGGATGGCATGACAGTAAGAGAATTATGCAGTGCTGCCATAACCATGAGTGATAACACTGCGGC
CAACTTACTTCTGACAACGATCGGAGGACCGAAGGAGCTAACCGCTTTTTTGCACAACATGGGGGATCAT
GTAACTCGCCTTGATCGTTGGGAACCGGAGCTGAATGAAGCCATACCAAACGACGAGCGTGACACCACGA
TGCCTGTAGCGATGGCAACAACGTTGCGCAAACTATTAACTGGCGAACTACTTACTCTAGCTTCCCGGCA
ACAATTAATAGACTGGATGGAGGCGGATAAAGTTGCAGGACCACTTCTGCGCTCGGCCCTTCCGGCTGGC
TGGTTTATTGCTGATAAATCCGGAGCCGGTGAGCGTGGTTCTCGCGGTATCATCGCAGCGCTGGGGCCAG
ATGGTAAGCCCTCCCGTATCGTAGTTATCTACACGACGGGGAGTCAGGCAACTATGGATGAACGAAATAG
ACAGATCGCTGAGATAGGTGCCTCACTGATTAAGCATTGGTAATGACCATGATTACGCCAAGCTCTAGCT
AGAGGTCGACGGTATACAGACATGATAAGATACATTGATGAGTTTGGACAAACCACAACTAGAATGCAGT
GAAAAAAATGCTTTATTTGTGAAATTTGTGATGCTATTGCTTTATTTGTAACCATTATAAGCTGCAATAA
ACAAGTTGGGGTGGGCGAAGAACTCCAGCATGAGATCCCCGCGCTGGAGGATCATCCAGCCGGCGTCCCG
GAAAACGATTCCGAAGCCCAACCTTTCATAGAAGGCGGCGGTGGAATCGAAATCTCGTAGCACGTGTCAG
GCACCGGGCTTGCGGGTCATGCACCAGGTGCGCGGTCCTTCGGGCACCTCGACGTCGGCGGTGACGGTGA
AGCCGAGCCGCTCGTAGAAGGGGAGGTTGCGGGGCGCGGATGTCTCCAGGAAGGCGGGCACCCCGGCGCG
CTCGGCCGCCTCCACTCCGGGGAGCACGACGGCGCTGCCCAGACCCTTGCCCTGGTGGTCGGGCGAGACG
CCGACGGTGGCCAGGAACCACGCGGGCTCCTTGGGCCGGTGCGGCGCCAGGAGGCCTTCCATCTGTTGCT
GCGCGGCCAGCCGGGAACCGCTCAACTCGGCCATGCGCGGGCCGATCTCGGCGAACACCGCCCCCGCTTC
GACGCTCTCCGGCGTGGTCCAGACCGCCACCGCGGCGCCGTCGTCCGCGACCCACACCTTGCCGATGTCG
AGCCCGACGCGCGTGAGGAAGAGTTCTTGCAGCTCGGTGACCCGCTCGATGTGGCGGTCCGGATCGACGG
TGTGGCGCGTGGCGGGGTAGTCGGCGAACGCGGCGGCGAGGGTGCGTACGGCCCTGGGGACGTCGTCGCG
GGTGGCGAGGCGCACCGTGGGCTTGTACTCGGTCATGGTTTAGTTCCTCACCTTGTCGTATTATACTATG
CCGATATACTATGCCGATGATTAATTGTCAACACGTGCTGATCAGATCCGAAAATGGATATACAAGCTCC
CGGGAGCTTTTTGCAAAAGCCTAGGCCTCCAAAAAAGCCTCCTCACTACTTCTGGAATAGCTCAGAGGCA
GAGGCGGCCTCGGCCTCTGCATAAATAAAAAAAATTAG
